>Addgene plasmid #107923 | pMEL17 | addgene full sequence | sequence record 265036 | Addgene NGS Result
GACCTACACCGAACTGAGATACCTACAGCGTGAGCTATGAGAAAGCGCCACGCTTCCCGAAGGGAGAAAG
GCGGACAGGTATCCGGTAAGCGGCAGGGTCGGAACAGGAGAGCGCACGAGGGAGCTTCCAGGGGGAAACG
CCTGGTATCTTTATAGTCCTGTCGGGTTTCGCCACCTCTGACTTGAGCGTCGATTTTTGTGATGCTCGTC
AGGGGGGCGGAGCCTATGGAAAAACGCCAGCAACGCGGCCTTTTTACGGTTCCTGGCCTTTTGCTGGCCT
TTTGCTCACATGTTCTTTCCTGCGTTATCCCCTGATTCTGTGGATAACCGTATTACCGCCTTTGAGTGAG
CTGATACCGCTCGCCGCAGCCGAACGACCGAGCGCAGCGAGTCAGTGAGCGAGGAAGCGGAAGAGCGCCC
AATACGCAAACCGCCTCTCCCCGCGCGTTGGCCGATTCATTAATGCAGCTGGCACGACAGGTTTCCCGAC
TGGAAAGCGGGCAGTGAGCGCAACGCAATTAATGTGAGTTAGCTCACTCATTAGGCACCCCAGGCTTTAC
ACTTTATGCTTCCGGCTCGTATGTTGTGTGGAATTGTGAGCGGATAACAATTTCACACAGGAAACAGCTA
TGACCATGATTACGCCAAGCGCGCAATTAACCCTCACTAAAGGGAACAAAAGCTGGAGCTTCTTTGAAAA
GATAATGTATGATTATGCTTTCACTCATATTTATACAGAAACTTGATGTTTTCTTTCGAGTATATACAAG
GTGATTACATGTACGTTTGAAGTACAACTCTAGATTTTGTAGTGCCCTCTTGGGCTAGCGGTAAAGGTGC
GCATTTTTTCACACCCTACAATGTTCTGTTCAAAAGATTTTGGTCAAACGCTGTAGAAGTGAAAGTTGGT
GCGCATGTTTCGGCGTTCGAAACTTCTCCGCAGTGAAAGATAAATGATCGATACGTTCTCTATGGAGGAG
TTTTAGAGCTAGAAATAGCAAGTTAAAATAAGGCTAGTCCGTTATCAACTTGAAAAAGTGGCACCGAGTC
GGTGGTGCTTTTTTTGTTTTTTATGTCTTCGAGTCATGTAATTAGTTATGTCACGCTTACGTTCACGCCC
TCCCCCCACATCCGCTCTAACCGAAAAGGAAGGAGTTAGACAACCTGAAGTCTAGGTCCCTATTTATTTT
TTTATAGTTATGTTAGTATTAAGAACGTTATTTATATTTCAAATTTTTCTTTTTTTTCTGTACAGACGCG
TGTACGCATGTAACATTATACTGAAAACCTTGCTTGAGAAGGTTTTGGGACGCTCGAAGGCTTTAATTTG
CGGCCGGTACCCAATTCGCCCTATAGTGAGTCGTATTACGCGCGCTCACTGGCCGTCGTTTTACAACGTC
GTGACTGGGAAAACCCTGGCGTTACCCAACTTAATCGCCTTGCAGCACATCCCCCTTTCGCCAGCTGGCG
TAATAGCGAAGAGGCCCGCACCGATCGCCCTTCCCAACAGTTGCGCAGCCTGAATGGCGAATGG
[124 nt withheld, positions 1535-1658]
C
[91 nt withheld, positions 1660-1750]
AGGGTGATGGTTCACGTAGTGGGCCGTTGAACATTCTTAGGCTGGTCGAATCATTTAGACACGGGCATCG
TCCTCTCGAAAGGTGCATCTGTGCGGTATTTCACACCGCATAGATCGGCAAGTGCACAAACAATACTTAA
ATAAATACTACTCAGTAATAACCTATTTCTTAGCATTTTTGACGAAATTTGCTATTTTGTTAGAGTCTTT
TACACCATTTGTCTCCACACCTCCGCTTACATCAACACCAATAACGCCATTTAATCTAAGCGCATCACCA
ACATTTTCTGGCGTCAGTCCACCAGCTAACATAAAATGTAAGCTTTCGGGGCTCTCTTGCCTTCCAACCC
AGTCAGAAATCGAGTTCCAATCCAAAAGTTCACCTGTCCCACCTGCTTCTGAATCAAACAAGGGAATAAA
CGAATGAGGTTTCTGTGAAGCTGCACTGAGTAGTATGTTGCAGTCTTTTGGAAATACGAGTCTTTTAATA
ACTGGCAAACCGAGGAACTCTTGGTATTCTTGCCACGACTCATCTCCATGCAGTTGGACGATATCAATGC
CGTAATCATTGACCAGAGCCAAAACATCCTCCTTAGGTTGATTACGAAACACGCCAACCAAGTATTTCGG
AGTGCCTGAACTATTTTTATATGCTTTTACAAGACTTGAAATTTTCCTTGCAATAACCGGGTCAATTGTT
CTCTTTCTATTGGGCACACATATAATACCCAGCAAGTCAGCATCGGAATCTAGAGCACATTCTGCGGCCT
CTGTGCTCTGCAAGCCGCAAACTTTCACCAATGGACCAGAACTACCTGTGAAATTAATAACAGACATACT
CCAAGCTGCCTTTGTGTGCTTAATCACGTATACTCACGTGCTCAATAGTCACCAATGCCCTCCCTCTTGG
CCCTCTCCTTTTCTTTTTTCGACCGAATTAATTCTTAATCGGCAAAAAAAGAAAAGCTCCGGATCAAGAT
TGTACGTAAGGTGACAAGCTATTTTTCAATAAAGAATATCTTCCACTACTGCCATCTGGCGTCATAACTG
CAAAGTACACATATATTACGATGCTGTTCTATTAAATGCTTCCTATATTATATATATAGTAATGTCGTTG
ATCTATGGTGCACTCTCAGTACAATCTGCTCTGATGCCGCAGTGCCTATTGATGATCTGGCGGAATGTCT
GCCGTGCCATAGCCATGCCTTCACATATAGTACAGGCAACACGCAGATATAGGTGCGACGTGAACAGTGA
GCTGTATGTGCGCAGCTCGCGTTGCATTTTCGGAAGCGCTCGTTTTCGGAAACGCTTTGAAGTTCCTATT
CCGAAGTTCCTATTCTCTAGAAAGTATAGGAACTTCAGAGCGCTTTTGAAAACCAAAAGCGCTCTGAAGA
CGCACTTTCAAAAAACCAAAAACGCACCGGACTGTAACGAGCTACTAAAATATTGCGAATACCGCTTCCA
CAAACATTGCTCAAAAGTATCTCTTTGCTATATATCTCTGTGCTATATCCCTATATAACCTACCCATCCA
CCTTTCGCTCCTTGAACTTGCATCTAAACTCGACCTCTACATTTTTTATGTTTATCTCTAGTATTACTCT
TTAGACAAAAAAATTGTAGTAAGAACTATTCATAGAGTGAATCGAAAACAATACGAAAATGTAAACATTT
CCTATACGTAGTATATAGAGACAAAATAGAAGAAACCGTTCATAATTTTCTGACCAATGAAGAATCATCA
ACGCTATCACTTTCTGTTCACAAAGTATGCGCAATCCACATCGGTATAGAATATAATCGGGGATGCCTTT
ATCTTGAAAAAATGCACCCGCAGCTTCGCTAGTAATCAGTAAACGCGGGAAGTGGAGTCAGGCTTTTTTT
ATGGAAGAGAAAATAGACACCAAAGTAGCCTTCTTCTAACCTTAACGGACCTACAGTGCAAAAAGTTATC
AAGAGACTGCATTATAGAGCGCACAAAGGAGAAAAAAAGTAATCTAAGATGCTTTGTTAGAAAAATAGCG
CTCTCGGGATGCATTTTTGTAGAACAAAAAAGAAGTATAGATTCTTTGTTGGTAAAATAGCGCTCTCGCG
TTGCATTTCTGTTCTGTAAAAATGCAGCTCAGATTCTTTGTTTGAAAAATTAGCGCTCTCGCGTTGCATT
TTTGTTTTACAAAAATGAAGCACAGATTCTTCGTTGGTAAAATAGCGCTTTCGCGTTGCATTTCTGTTCT
GTAAAAATGCAGCTCAGATTCTTTGTTTGAAAAATTAGCGCTCTCGCGTTGCATTTTTGTTCTACAAAAT
GAAGCACAGATGCTTCGTTCAGGTGGCACTTTTCGGGGAAATGTGCGCGGAACCCCTATTTGTTTATTTT
TCTAAATACATTCAAATATGTATCCGCTCATGAGACAATAACCCTGATAAATGCTTCAATAATATTGAAA
AAGGAAGAGTATGAGTATTCAACATTTCCGTGTCGCCCTTATTCCCTTTTTTGCGGCATTTTGCCTTCCT
GTTTTTGCTCACCCAGAAACGCTGGTGAAAGTAAAAGATGCTGAAGATCAGTTGGGTGCACGAGTGGGTT
ACATCGAACTGGATCTCAACAGCGGTAAGATCCTTGAGAGTTTTCGCCCCGAAGAACGTTTTCCAATGAT
GAGCACTTTTAAAGTTCTGCTATGTGGCGCGGTATTATCCCGTATTGACGCCGGGCAAGAGCAACTCGGT
CGCCGCATACACTATTCTCAGAATGACTTGGTTGAGTACTCACCAGTCACAGAAAAGCATCTTACGGATG
GCATGACAGTAAGAGAATTATGCAGTGCTGCCATAACCATGAGTGATAACACTGCGGCCAACTTACTTCT
GACAACGATCGGAGGACCGAAGGAGCTAACCGCTTTTTTGCACAACATGGGGGATCATGTAACTCGCCTT
GATCGTTGGGAACCGGAGCTGAATGAAGCCATACCAAACGACGAGCGTGACACCACGATGCCTGTAGCAA
TGGCAACAACGTTGCGCAAACTATTAACTGGCGAACTACTTACTCTAGCTTCCCGGCAACAATTAATAGA
CTGGATGGAGGCGGATAAAGTTGCAGGACCACTTCTGCGCTCGGCCCTTCCGGCTGGCTGGTTTATTGCT
GATAAATCTGGAGCCGGTGAGCGTGGGTCTCGCGGTATCATTGCAGCACTGGGGCCAGATGGTAAGCCCT
CCCGTATCGTAGTTATCTACACGACGGGGAGTCAGGCAACTATGGATGAACGAAATAGACAGATCGCTGA
GATAGGTGCCTCACTGATTAAGCATTGGTAACTGTCAGACCAAGTTTACTCATATATACTTTAGATTGAT
TTAAAACTTCATTTTTAATTTAAAAGGATCTAGGTGAAGATCCTTTTTGATAATCTCATGACCAAAATCC
CTTAACGTGAGTTTTCGTTCCACTGAGCGTCAGACCCCGTAGAAAAGATCAAAGGATCTTCTTGAGATCC
TTTTTTTCTGCGCGTAATCTGCTGCTTGCAAACAAAAAAACCACCGCTACCAGCGGTGGTTTGTTTGCCG
GATCAAGAGCTACCAACTCTTTTTCCGAAGGTAACTGGCTTCAGCAGAGCGCAGATACCAAATACTGTTC
TTCTAGTGTAGCCGTAGTTAGGCCACCACTTCAAGAACTCTGTAGCACCGCCTACATACCTCGCTCTGCT
AATCCTGTTACCAGTGGCTGCTGCCAGTGGCGATAAGTCGTGTCTTACCGGGTTGGACTCAAGACGATAG
TTACCGGATAAGGCGCAGCGGTCGGGCTGAACGGGGGGTTCGTGCACACAGCCCAGCTTGGAGCGAAC
Features (pLannotate 1.2.2; 20 found; start..end, strand, type, name):
    415..507     +  CDS            lacI (fragment): lac repressor; lacI; The lac repressor binds to the lac operator to inhibit transcription in E. coli. This inhibition can be relieved by adding lactose or isopropyl-β-D-thiogalactopyranoside (IPTG).
    520..541     +  protein_bind   CAP binding site: CAP binding activates transcription in the presence of cAMP. E. coli catabolite activator protein
    556..586     +  promoter       lac promoter: promoter for the E. coli lac operon
    594..610     +  protein_bind   lac operator: The lac repressor binds to the lac operator to inhibit transcription in E. coli. This inhibition can be relieved by adding lactose or isopropyl-β-D-thiogalactopyranoside (IPTG). lac repressor encoded by lacI
    655..673     +  promoter       T3 promoter: promoter for bacteriophage T3 RNA polymerase
    691..959     +  promoter       SNR52 promoter: promoter for the S. cerevisiae small nucleolar RNA gene SNR52
    980..1054    +  misc_RNA       gRNA scaffold: guide RNA scaffold for the Streptococcus pyogenes CRISPR/Cas9 system
   1059..1078    +  terminator     SUP4 terminator: transcription terminator for the S. cerevisiae SUP4 tRNA gene
   1130..1319    +  terminator     CYC1 terminator: S. cerevisiae CYC1; transcription terminator for CYC1
   1350..1368    -  promoter       T7 promoter: promoter for bacteriophage T7 RNA polymerase
   1376..1531    +  CDS            lacZα (fragment): LacZα fragment of β-galactosidase; lacZ fragment
   1535..1775    +  rep_origin     f1 ori (fragment) (sequence partly withheld): f1 bacteriophage origin of replication; arrow indicates direction of (+) strand synthesis
   1835..1862    -  misc_feature   bom (fragment): basis of mobility region from pBR322
   1913..2587    -  CDS            TRP1: phosphoribosylanthranilate isomerase, required for tryptophan biosynthesis; S. cerevisiae TRP1; yeast auxotrophic marker
   2588..2735    -  promoter       TRP1 promoter: S. cerevisiae TRP1
   2874..2911    -  misc_feature   bom (fragment): basis of mobility region from pBR322
   3097..4079    +  rep_origin     2μ ori: yeast 2μ plasmid origin of replication
   4106..4210    +  promoter       AmpR promoter: bla
   4211..5071    +  CDS            AmpR: β-lactamase; bla; confers resistance to ampicillin, carbenicillin, and related antibiotics
   5242..232     +  rep_origin     ori (across the origin): high-copy-number ColE1/pMB1/pBR322/pUC origin of replication
