[The description below was written by a language model from this plasmid's Addgene catalogue record and pLannotate feature annotations shown in this document.]
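Description:
pMEL17 is a yeast/E. coli shuttle vector for expressing a Cas9 guide RNA in Saccharomyces cerevisiae. It derives from the p426-SNR52p-gRNA.CAN1.Y-SUP4t backbone and carries TRP1 as its yeast marker. In E. coli it replicates at high copy from a ColE1/pUC-type origin and is selected through the β-lactamase (AmpR) gene. In yeast it is maintained as a multicopy episome by the 2μ origin, with the TRP1 gene under its own promoter complementing tryptophan auxotrophy. The sequenced plasmid is about 5.6 kb. It also retains cloning-vector remnants that play no stated role in its function, including fragments of lacI, lacZα, the f1 origin and bom, the lac promoter/operator, and flanking T3 and T7 promoters.

The payload is a compact guide RNA cassette. The SNR52 small nucleolar RNA promoter, an RNA polymerase III promoter, drives a 20-nt spacer fused to the Streptococcus pyogenes gRNA scaffold. Transcription is ended by the SUP4 tRNA terminator, and a CYC1 terminator lies just downstream. The spacer present is CAN1.Y, which by its name targets the yeast CAN1 locus. The feature table does not annotate it separately, but a gap of that size sits between the promoter and the scaffold.

No Cas9 gene is annotated on the plasmid, so the nuclease must be provided separately. According to the record, the vector is designed for cloning and expressing a Cas9-programming spacer, with Gibson assembly as the cloning method. It therefore serves as a template in which the CAN1.Y spacer is replaced by a target sequence of choice for genome editing in tryptophan-auxotrophic yeast strains.
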