Addgene plasmid #107923: pMEL17
Purpose: TRP1 based Yeast/E.coli shuttle vector designed to clone and express Cas9 programming spacer
Depositing lab: Jean-Marc Daran. Depositing organization: Delft University of Technology. Publication: CRISPR/Cas9: a molecular Swiss army knife for simultaneous introduction of multiple genetic modifications in Saccharomyces cerevisiae. Mans R, van Rossum HM, Wijsman M, Backx A, Kuijpers NG, van den Broek M, Daran-Lapujade P, Pronk JT, van Maris AJ, Daran JM. FEMS Yeast Res. 2015 Mar;15(2). pii: fov004. doi: 10.1093/femsyr/fov004. Epub 2015 Mar 4. PubMed 25743786.
Backbone
  Vector backbone: p426-SNR52p-gRNA.CAN1.Y-SUP4t
  Backbone manufacturer: George Church (Addgene plasmid # 43803)
  Backbone size w/o insert (bp): 5593
  Vector type: Yeast Expression, CRISPR
  Selectable markers: TRP1
Growth in bacteria
  Bacterial resistance: Ampicillin, 100 μg/mL
  Growth temperature: 37°C
  Growth strain: DH5alpha
  Copy number: High Copy
Gene/Insert
  Gene/Insert name: gRNA-CAN1.Y
  gRNA/shRNA sequence: GATACGTTCTCTATGGAGGA
  Species: S. cerevisiae (budding yeast)
  Insert size (bp): 20
  Cloning method: Gibson Cloning
Terms and licenses: Academic/Nonprofit Terms; Industry Terms: Not Available to Industry
How to cite: pMEL17 was a gift from Jean-Marc Daran (Addgene plasmid # 107923 ; http://n2t.net/addgene:107923 ; RRID:Addgene_107923)
